Addgene plasmid #170921: pX458_sgAgo1_Nterm
Purpose: Expresses spCas9 and sgRNA targeting the N-terminus of Ago1 for N-terminal tagging
Depositing lab: Constance Ciaudo. Depositing organization: ETH Zurich (Swiss Federal Institute of Technology). Publication: AGO1 regulates pericentromeric regions in mouse embryonic stem cells. Muller M, Fah T, Schaefer M, Hermes V, Luitz J, Stalder P, Arora R, Ngondo RP, Ciaudo C. Life Sci Alliance. 2022 Mar 2;5(6). pii: 5/6/e202101277. doi: 10.26508/lsa.202101277. Print 2022 Jun. PubMed 35236760.
Backbone
  Vector backbone: pX458
  Backbone manufacturer: Feng Zhang Lab (Addgene# 48138)
  Backbone size w/o insert (bp): 9272
  Vector type: Mammalian Expression, CRISPR
  Selectable markers: EGFP
Growth in bacteria
  Bacterial resistance: Ampicillin, 100 μg/mL
  Growth temperature: 37°C
  Growth strain: DH5alpha
  Copy number: High Copy
Gene/Insert
  Gene/Insert name: sgAgo1
  gRNA/shRNA sequence: TGGGATGGAAGCGGGACCCT
  Species: M. musculus (mouse)
  Insert size (bp): 20
  Entrez Gene: Ago1 (a.k.a. Eif2c, Eif2c1)
  Promoter: hU6
  Cloning method: Restriction Enzyme; 5′ cloning site BbsI (destroyed during cloning); 3′ cloning site BbsI (destroyed during cloning)
  Sequencing primers: 5′ hU6: GAGGGCCTATTTCCCATGATT
Terms and licenses: Academic/Nonprofit Terms; Industry Terms: Not Available to Industry
How to cite: pX458_sgAgo1_Nterm was a gift from Constance Ciaudo (Addgene plasmid # 170921 ; http://n2t.net/addgene:170921 ; RRID:Addgene_170921)
