[The description below was written by a language model from this plasmid's Addgene catalogue record and pLannotate feature annotations shown in this document.]
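Description:
pX458_sgAgo1_Nterm is an all-in-one mammalian CRISPR expression plasmid built on the pX458 backbone. It carries a 20-nt guide against the region encoding the N-terminus of mouse Ago1 (also known as Eif2c1). The guide was inserted between two BbsI sites, both destroyed during cloning, so that it lies directly downstream of the human U6 RNA polymerase III promoter and upstream of the Streptococcus pyogenes gRNA scaffold. Transcription therefore yields a complete single guide RNA. The annotation also flags a partial second scaffold fragment just after the first.

A second cassette expresses the nuclease. A CMV enhancer, chicken β-actin promoter and hybrid intron drive S. pyogenes Cas9. The annotation tool splits Cas9 into N- and C-terminal portions, but these are contiguous and together represent the full coding sequence. Cas9 is followed by a nucleoplasmin nuclear localization signal, an EGFP coding sequence and the bGH polyadenylation signal. The table does not annotate the short segment linking Cas9 to EGFP. EGFP is recorded as the selectable marker, allowing transfected cells to be identified or sorted by fluorescence rather than by drug selection. A single AAV2 ITR, an f1 origin, and bom and rop fragments remain as backbone remnants.

In bacteria the plasmid is maintained at high copy through a ColE1/pUC-type origin and selected with ampicillin via β-lactamase. According to the record, the construct is intended to cut near the start of the Ago1 coding sequence so that an N-terminal tag can be introduced at the endogenous locus. The plasmid itself carries no tag or repair template that appears in the record. The associated work concerns AGO1 function in mouse embryonic stem cells.
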