Features (pLannotate 1.2.2; 19 found; start..end, strand, type, name):
      1..241     +  promoter       U6 promoter: RNA polymerase III promoter for human U6 snRNA
    271..346     +  misc_RNA       gRNA scaffold: guide RNA scaffold for the Streptococcus pyogenes CRISPR/Cas9 system
    353..396     +  misc_RNA       gRNA scaffold (fragment): guide RNA scaffold for the Streptococcus pyogenes CRISPR/Cas9 system
    443..728     +  enhancer       CMV enhancer: human cytomegalovirus immediate early enhancer; contains an 18-bp deletion relative to the standard CMV enhancer
    730..1007    +  promoter       chicken β-actin promoter: No description available
   1008..1235    +  intron         hybrid intron: hybrid between chicken β-actin (CBA) and minute virus of mice (MMV) introns (Gray et al., 2011)
   1373..2974    +  CDS            Cas9(N): N-terminal portion of Streptococcus pyogenes Cas9 (Zetsche et al., 2015)
   2975..5473    +  CDS            Cas9(C): C-terminal portion of Streptococcus pyogenes Cas9 (Zetsche et al., 2015)
   5474..5521    +  CDS            nucleoplasmin NLS: bipartite nuclear localization signal from nucleoplasmin
   5591..6304    +  CDS            EGFP: EGFP is a basic (constitutively fluorescent) green fluorescent protein published in 1996, derived from Aequorea victoria. It is reported to be a rapidly-maturing weak dimer with moderate acid sensitivity.
   6338..6449    +  polyA_signal   bGH poly(A) signal: bovine growth hormone polyadenylation signal
   6554..6694    +  repeat_region  AAV2 ITR: inverted terminal repeat of adeno-associated virus serotype 2 inverted
   6699..6750    -  misc_feature   bom (fragment): basis of mobility region from pBR322
   6769..7224    +  rep_origin     f1 ori (sequence partly withheld): f1 bacteriophage origin of replication; arrow indicates direction of (+) strand synthesis
   7225..7274    -  misc_feature   bom (fragment): basis of mobility region from pBR322
   7376..7411    -  CDS            rop (fragment): Rop protein, which maintains plasmids at low copy number; rop
   7506..7610    +  promoter       AmpR promoter: bla
   7611..8471    +  CDS            AmpR: β-lactamase; bla; confers resistance to ampicillin, carbenicillin, and related antibiotics
   8642..9230    +  rep_origin     ori: high-copy-number ColE1/pMB1/pBR322/pUC origin of replication
>Addgene plasmid #170921 | pX458_sgAgo1_Nterm | addgene full sequence | sequence record 337766 | Addgene NGS Result
GAGGGCCTATTTCCCATGATTCCTTCATATTTGCATATACGATACAAGGCTGTTAGAGAGATAATTGGAA
TTAATTTGACTGTAAACACAAAGATATTAGTACAAAATACGTGACGTAGAAAGTAATAATTTCTTGGGTA
GTTTGCAGTTTTAAAATTATGTTTTAAAATGGACTATCATATGCTTACCGTAACTTGAAAGTATTTCGAT
TTCTTGGCTTTATATATCTTGTGGAAAGGACGAAACACCGTGGGATGGAAGCGGGACCCTGTTTTAGAGC
TAGAAATAGCAAGTTAAAATAAGGCTAGTCCGTTATCAACTTGAAAAAGTGGCACCGAGTCGGTGCTTTT
TTGTTTTAGAGCTAGAAATAGCAAGTTAAAATAAGGCTAGTCCGTTTTTAGCGCGTGCGCCAATTCTGCA
GACAAATGGCTCTAGAGGTACCCGTTACATAACTTACGGTAAATGGCCCGCCTGGCTGACCGCCCAACGA
CCCCCGCCCATTGACGTCAATAGTAACGCCAATAGGGACTTTCCATTGACGTCAATGGGTGGAGTATTTA
CGGTAAACTGCCCACTTGGCAGTACATCAAGTGTATCATATGCCAAGTACGCCCCCTATTGACGTCAATG
ACGGTAAATGGCCCGCCTGGCATTGTGCCCAGTACATGACCTTATGGGACTTTCCTACTTGGCAGTACAT
CTACGTATTAGTCATCGCTATTACCATGGTCGAGGTGAGCCCCACGTTCTGCTTCACTCTCCCCATCTCC
CCCCCCTCCCCACCCCCAATTTTGTATTTATTTATTTTTTAATTATTTTGTGCAGCGATGGGGGCGGGGG
GGGGGGGGGGGCGCGCGCCRGGGGGGGSGGGGGGGGGSGGGGGGGGGGGSGGGGSGRGGSGGRGAGGKGC
GGCGGCAGCCAATCAGAGCGGCGCGCTCCGAAAGTTTCCTTTTATGGCGAGGCGGCGGCGGCGGCGGCCC
TATAAAAAGCGAAGCGCGCGGCGGGCGGGAGTCGCTGCGCGCTGCCTTCGCCCCGTGCCCCGCTCCGCCG
CCGCCTCGCGCCGCCCGCCCCGGCTCTGACTGACCGCGTTACTCCCACAGGTGAGCGGGCGGGACGGCCC
TTCTCCTCCGGGCTGTAATTAGCTGAGCAAGAGGTAAGGGTTTAAGGGATGGTTGGTTGGTGGGGTATTA
ATGTTTAATTACCTGGAGCACCTGCCTGAAATCACTTTTTTTCAGGTTGGACCGGTGCCACCATGGACTA
TAAGGACCACGACGGAGACTACAAGGATCATGATATTGATTACAAAGACGATGACGATAAGATGGCCCCA
AAGAAGAAGCGGAAGGTCGGTATCCACGGAGTCCCAGCAGCCGACAAGAAGTACAGCATCGGCCTGGACA
TCGGCACCAACTCTGTGGGCTGGGCCGTGATCACCGACGAGTACAAGGTGCCCAGCAAGAAATTCAAGGT
GCTGGGCAACACCGACCGGCACAGCATCAAGAAGAACCTGATCGGAGCCCTGCTGTTCGACAGCGGCGAA
ACAGCCGAGGCCACCCGGCTGAAGAGAACCGCCAGAAGAAGATACACCAGACGGAAGAACCGGATCTGCT
ATCTGCAAGAGATCTTCAGCAACGAGATGGCCAAGGTGGACGACAGCTTCTTCCACAGACTGGAAGAGTC
CTTCCTGGTGGAAGAGGATAAGAAGCACGAGCGGCACCCCATCTTCGGCAACATCGTGGACGAGGTGGCC
TACCACGAGAAGTACCCCACCATCTACCACCTGAGAAAGAAACTGGTGGACAGCACCGACAAGGCCGACC
TGCGGCTGATCTATCTGGCCCTGGCCCACATGATCAAGTTCCGGGGCCACTTCCTGATCGAGGGCGACCT
GAACCCCGACAACAGCGACGTGGACAAGCTGTTCATCCAGCTGGTGCAGACCTACAACCAGCTGTTCGAG
GAAAACCCCATCAACGCCAGCGGCGTGGACGCCAAGGCCATCCTGTCTGCCAGACTGAGCAAGAGCAGAC
GGCTGGAAAATCTGATCGCCCAGCTGCCCGGCGAGAAGAAGAATGGCCTGTTCGGAAACCTGATTGCCCT
GAGCCTGGGCCTGACCCCCAACTTCAAGAGCAACTTCGACCTGGCCGAGGATGCCAAACTGCAGCTGAGC
AAGGACACCTACGACGACGACCTGGACAACCTGCTGGCCCAGATCGGCGACCAGTACGCCGACCTGTTTC
TGGCCGCCAAGAACCTGTCCGACGCCATCCTGCTGAGCGACATCCTGAGAGTGAACACCGAGATCACCAA
GGCCCCCCTGAGCGCCTCTATGATCAAGAGATACGACGAGCACCACCAGGACCTGACCCTGCTGAAAGCT
CTCGTGCGGCAGCAGCTGCCTGAGAAGTACAAAGAGATTTTCTTCGACCAGAGCAAGAACGGCTACGCCG
GCTACATTGACGGCGGAGCCAGCCAGGAAGAGTTCTACAAGTTCATCAAGCCCATCCTGGAAAAGATGGA
CGGCACCGAGGAACTGCTCGTGAAGCTGAACAGAGAGGACCTGCTGCGGAAGCAGCGGACCTTCGACAAC
GGCAGCATCCCCCACCAGATCCACCTGGGAGAGCTGCACGCCATTCTGCGGCGGCAGGAAGATTTTTACC
CATTCCTGAAGGACAACCGGGAAAAGATCGAGAAGATCCTGACCTTCCGCATCCCCTACTACGTGGGCCC
TCTGGCCAGGGGAAACAGCAGATTCGCCTGGATGACCAGAAAGAGCGAGGAAACCATCACCCCCTGGAAC
TTCGAGGAAGTGGTGGACAAGGGCGCTTCCGCCCAGAGCTTCATCGAGCGGATGACCAACTTCGATAAGA
ACCTGCCCAACGAGAAGGTGCTGCCCAAGCACAGCCTGCTGTACGAGTACTTCACCGTGTATAACGAGCT
GACCAAAGTGAAATACGTGACCGAGGGAATGAGAAAGCCCGCCTTCCTGAGCGGCGAGCAGAAAAAGGCC
ATCGTGGACCTGCTGTTCAAGACCAACCGGAAAGTGACCGTGAAGCAGCTGAAAGAGGACTACTTCAAGA
AAATCGAGTGCTTCGACTCCGTGGAAATCTCCGGCGTGGAAGATCGGTTCAACGCCTCCCTGGGCACATA
CCACGATCTGCTGAAAATTATCAAGGACAAGGACTTCCTGGACAATGAGGAAAACGAGGACATTCTGGAA
GATATCGTGCTGACCCTGACACTGTTTGAGGACAGAGAGATGATCGAGGAACGGCTGAAAACCTATGCCC
ACCTGTTCGACGACAAAGTGATGAAGCAGCTGAAGCGGCGGAGATACACCGGCTGGGGCAGGCTGAGCCG
GAAGCTGATCAACGGCATCCGGGACAAGCAGTCCGGCAAGACAATCCTGGATTTCCTGAAGTCCGACGGC
TTCGCCAACAGAAACTTCATGCAGCTGATCCACGACGACAGCCTGACCTTTAAAGAGGACATCCAGAAAG
CCCAGGTGTCCGGCCAGGGCGATAGCCTGCACGAGCACATTGCCAATCTGGCCGGCAGCCCCGCCATTAA
GAAGGGCATCCTGCAGACAGTGAAGGTGGTGGACGAGCTCGTGAAAGTGATGGGCCGGCACAAGCCCGAG
AACATCGTGATCGAAATGGCCAGAGAGAACCAGACCACCCAGAAGGGACAGAAGAACAGCCGCGAGAGAA
TGAAGCGGATCGAAGAGGGCATCAAAGAGCTGGGCAGCCAGATCCTGAAAGAACACCCCGTGGAAAACAC
CCAGCTGCAGAACGAGAAGCTGTACCTGTACTACCTGCAGAATGGGCGGGATATGTACGTGGACCAGGAA
CTGGACATCAACCGGCTGTCCGACTACGATGTGGACCATATCGTGCCTCAGAGCTTTCTGAAGGACGACT
CCATCGACAACAAGGTGCTGACCAGAAGCGACAAGAACCGGGGCAAGAGCGACAACGTGCCCTCCGAAGA
GGTCGTGAAGAAGATGAAGAACTACTGGCGGCAGCTGCTGAACGCCAAGCTGATTACCCAGAGAAAGTTC
GACAATCTGACCAAGGCCGAGAGAGGCGGCCTGAGCGAACTGGATAAGGCCGGCTTCATCAAGAGACAGC
TGGTGGAAACCCGGCAGATCACAAAGCACGTGGCACAGATCCTGGACTCCCGGATGAACACTAAGTACGA
CGAGAATGACAAGCTGATCCGGGAAGTGAAAGTGATCACCCTGAAGTCCAAGCTGGTGTCCGATTTCCGG
AAGGATTTCCAGTTTTACAAAGTGCGCGAGATCAACAACTACCACCACGCCCACGACGCCTACCTGAACG
CCGTCGTGGGAACCGCCCTGATCAAAAAGTACCCTAAGCTGGAAAGCGAGTTCGTGTACGGCGACTACAA
GGTGTACGACGTGCGGAAGATGATCGCCAAGAGCGAGCAGGAAATCGGCAAGGCTACCGCCAAGTACTTC
TTCTACAGCAACATCATGAACTTTTTCAAGACCGAGATTACCCTGGCCAACGGCGAGATCCGGAAGCGGC
CTCTGATCGAGACAAACGGCGAAACCGGGGAGATCGTGTGGGATAAGGGCCGGGATTTTGCCACCGTGCG
GAAAGTGCTGAGCATGCCCCAAGTGAATATCGTGAAAAAGACCGAGGTGCAGACAGGCGGCTTCAGCAAA
GAGTCTATCCTGCCCAAGAGGAACAGCGATAAGCTGATCGCCAGAAAGAAGGACTGGGACCCTAAGAAGT
ACGGCGGCTTCGACAGCCCCACCGTGGCCTATTCTGTGCTGGTGGTGGCCAAAGTGGAAAAGGGCAAGTC
CAAGAAACTGAAGAGTGTGAAAGAGCTGCTGGGGATCACCATCATGGAAAGAAGCAGCTTCGAGAAGAAT
CCCATCGACTTTCTGGAAGCCAAGGGCTACAAAGAAGTGAAAAAGGACCTGATCATCAAGCTGCCTAAGT
ACTCCCTGTTCGAGCTGGAAAACGGCCGGAAGAGAATGCTGGCCTCTGCCGGCGAACTGCAGAAGGGAAA
CGAACTGGCCCTGCCCTCCAAATATGTGAACTTCCTGTACCTGGCCAGCCACTATGAGAAGCTGAAGGGC
TCCCCCGAGGATAATGAGCAGAAACAGCTGTTTGTGGAACAGCACAAGCACTACCTGGACGAGATCATCG
AGCAGATCAGCGAGTTCTCCAAGAGAGTGATCCTGGCCGACGCTAATCTGGACAAAGTGCTGTCCGCCTA
CAACAAGCACCGGGATAAGCCCATCAGAGAGCAGGCCGAGAATATCATCCACCTGTTTACCCTGACCAAT
CTGGGAGCCCCTGCCGCCTTCAAGTACTTTGACACCACCATCGACCGGAAGAGGTACACCAGCACCAAAG
AGGTGCTGGACGCCACCCTGATCCACCAGAGCATCACCGGCCTGTACGAGACACGGATCGACCTGTCTCA
GCTGGGAGGCGACAAAAGGCCGGCGGCCACGAAAAAGGCCGGCCAGGCAAAAAAGAAAAAGGAATTCGGC
AGTGGAGAGGGCAGAGGAAGTCTGCTAACATGCGGTGACGTCGAGGAGAATCCTGGCCCAGTGAGCAAGG
GCGAGGAGCTGTTCACCGGGGTGGTGCCCATCCTGGTCGAGCTGGACGGCGACGTAAACGGCCACAAGTT
CAGCGTGTCCGGCGAGGGCGAGGGCGATGCCACCTACGGCAAGCTGACCCTGAAGTTCATCTGCACCACC
GGCAAGCTGCCCGTGCCCTGGCCCACCCTCGTGACCACCCTGACCTACGGCGTGCAGTGCTTCAGCCGCT
ACCCCGACCACATGAAGCAGCACGACTTCTTCAAGTCCGCCATGCCCGAAGGCTACGTCCAGGAGCGCAC
CATCTTCTTCAAGGACGACGGCAACTACAAGACCCGCGCCGAGGTGAAGTTCGAGGGCGACACCCTGGTG
AACCGCATCGAGCTGAAGGGCATCGACTTCAAGGAGGACGGCAACATCCTGGGGCACAAGCTGGAGTACA
ACTACAACAGCCACAACGTCTATATCATGGCCGACAAGCAGAAGAACGGCATCAAGGTGAACTTCAAGAT
CCGCCACAACATCGAGGACGGCAGCGTGCAGCTCGCCGACCACTACCAGCAGAACACCCCCATCGGCGAC
GGCCCCGTGCTGCTGCCCGACAACCACTACCTGAGCACCCAGTCCGCCCTGAGCAAAGACCCCAACGAGA
AGCGCGATCACATGGTCCTGCTGGAGTTCGTGACCGCCGCCGGGATCACTCTCGGCATGGACGAGCTGTA
CAAGGAATTCTAACTAGAGCTCGCTGATCAGCCTCGACTGTGCCTTCTAGTTGCCAGCCATCTGTTGTTT
GCCCCTCCCCCGTGCCTTCCTTGACCCTGGAAGGTGCCACTCCCACTGTCCTTTCCTAATAAAATGAGGA
AATTGCATCGCATTGTCTGAGTAGGTGTCATTCTATTCTGGGGGGTGGGGTGGGGCAGGACAGCAAGGGG
GAGGATTGGGAAGAGAATAGCAGGCATGCTGGGGAGCGGCCGCAGGAACCCCTAGTGATGGAGTTGGCCA
CTCCCTCTCTGCGCGCTCGCTCGCTCACTGAGGCCGGGCGACCAAAGGTCGCCCGACGCCCGGGCTTTGC
CCGGGCGGCCTCAGTGAGCGAGCGAGCGCGCAGCTGCCTGCAGGGGCGCCTGATGCGGTATTTTCTCCTT
ACGCATCTGTGCGGTATTTCACACCGCATA
[95 nt withheld, positions 6751-6845]
T
[46 nt withheld, positions 6847-6892]
C
[141 nt withheld, positions 6894-7034]
CCTTTGACGTTGGAGTCCACGTTCTTT
[37 nt withheld, positions 7062-7098]
ACTCTATCTCGGGCTATTCTTTTGATTTATAAGGGATTTTGCCGATTTCGGTCTATTGGTTAAAAAATGA
GCTGATTTAACAAAAATTTAACGCGAATTTTAACAAAATATTAACGTTTACAATTTTATGGTGCACTCTC
AGTACAATCTGCTCTGATGCCGCATAGTTAAGCCAGCCCCGACACCCGCCAACACCCGCTGACGCGCCCT
GACGGGCTTGTCTGCTCCCGGCATCCGCTTACAGACAAGCTGTGACCGTCTCCGGGAGCTGCATGTGTCA
GAGGTTTTCACCGTCATCACCGAAACGCGCGAGACGAAAGGGCCTCGTGATACGCCTATTTTTATAGGTT
AATGTCATGATAATAATGGTTTCTTAGACGTCAGGTGGCACTTTTCGGGGAAATGTGCGCGGAACCCCTA
TTTGTTTATTTTTCTAAATACATTCAAATATGTATCCGCTCATGAGACAATAACCCTGATAAATGCTTCA
ATAATATTGAAAAAGGAAGAGTATGAGTATTCAACATTTCCGTGTCGCCCTTATTCCCTTTTTTGCGGCA
TTTTGCCTTCCTGTTTTTGCTCACCCAGAAACGCTGGTGAAAGTAAAAGATGCTGAAGATCAGTTGGGTG
CACGAGTGGGTTACATCGAACTGGATCTCAACAGCGGTAAGATCCTTGAGAGTTTTCGCCCCGAAGAACG
TTTTCCAATGATGAGCACTTTTAAAGTTCTGCTATGTGGCGCGGTATTATCCCGTATTGACGCCGGGCAA
GAGCAACTCGGTCGCCGCATACACTATTCTCAGAATGACTTGGTTGAGTACTCACCAGTCACAGAAAAGC
ATCTTACGGATGGCATGACAGTAAGAGAATTATGCAGTGCTGCCATAACCATGAGTGATAACACTGCGGC
CAACTTACTTCTGACAACGATCGGAGGACCGAAGGAGCTAACCGCTTTTTTGCACAACATGGGGGATCAT
GTAACTCGCCTTGATCGTTGGGAACCGGAGCTGAATGAAGCCATACCAAACGACGAGCGTGACACCACGA
TGCCTGTAGCAATGGCAACAACGTTGCGCAAACTATTAACTGGCGAACTACTTACTCTAGCTTCCCGGCA
ACAATTAATAGACTGGATGGAGGCGGATAAAGTTGCAGGACCACTTCTGCGCTCGGCCCTTCCGGCTGGC
TGGTTTATTGCTGATAAATCTGGAGCCGGTGAGCGTGGAAGCCGCGGTATCATTGCAGCACTGGGGCCAG
ATGGTAAGCCCTCCCGTATCGTAGTTATCTACACGACGGGGAGTCAGGCAACTATGGATGAACGAAATAG
ACAGATCGCTGAGATAGGTGCCTCACTGATTAAGCATTGGTAACTGTCAGACCAAGTTTACTCATATATA
CTTTAGATTGATTTAAAACTTCATTTTTAATTTAAAAGGATCTAGGTGAAGATCCTTTTTGATAATCTCA
TGACCAAAATCCCTTAACGTGAGTTTTCGTTCCACTGAGCGTCAGACCCCGTAGAAAAGATCAAAGGATC
TTCTTGAGATCCTTTTTTTCTGCGCGTAATCTGCTGCTTGCAAACAAAAAAACCACCGCTACCAGCGGTG
GTTTGTTTGCCGGATCAAGAGCTACCAACTCTTTTTCCGAAGGTAACTGGCTTCAGCAGAGCGCAGATAC
CAAATACTGTTCTTCTAGTGTAGCCGTAGTTAGGCCACCACTTCAAGAACTCTGTAGCACCGCCTACATA
CCTCGCTCTGCTAATCCTGTTACCAGTGGCTGCTGCCAGTGGCGATAAGTCGTGTCTTACCGGGTTGGAC
TCAAGACGATAGTTACCGGATAAGGCGCAGCGGTCGGGCTGAACGGGGGGTTCGTGCACACAGCCCAGCT
TGGAGCGAACGACCTACACCGAACTGAGATACCTACAGCGTGAGCTATGAGAAAGCGCCACGCTTCCCGA
AGGGAGAAAGGCGGACAGGTATCCGGTAAGCGGCAGGGTCGGAACAGGAGAGCGCACGAGGGAGCTTCCA
GGGGGAAACGCCTGGTATCTTTATAGTCCTGTCGGGTTTCGCCACCTCTGACTTGAGCGTCGATTTTTGT
GATGCTCGTCAGGGGGGCGGAGCCTATGGAAAAACGCCAGCAACGCGGCCTTTTTACGGTTCCTGGCCTT
TTGCTGGCCTTTTGCTCACATGT
